Addgene plasmid #11212: pBABE-bleo IGF-1R
Depositing lab: Ronald Kahn. Depositing organization: Joslin Diabetes Center. Publication: Differential roles of the insulin and insulin-like growth factor-I (IGF-I) receptors in response to insulin and IGF-I. Entingh-Pearsall A, Kahn CR. J Biol Chem. 2004 Sep 3. 279(36):38016-24. 10.1074/jbc.M313201200 PubMed 15247278.
Backbone
  Vector backbone: pBabe-bleo
  Backbone size w/o insert (bp): 4888
  Vector type: Mammalian Expression, Retroviral
  Selectable markers: Zeocin
Growth in bacteria
  Bacterial resistance: Ampicillin, 100 μg/mL
  Growth temperature: 30°C
  Growth strain: NEB Stable
  Copy number: High Copy
Gene/Insert
  Gene/Insert name: IGF-1R (alt names: IGFR; IGF-I receptor)
  Species: H. sapiens (human)
  Insert size (bp): 4200
  Entrez Gene: IGF1R (a.k.a. CD221, IGFIR, IGFR, JTK13)
  Cloning method: Restriction Enzyme
  Sequencing primers: 5′ pBABE 5'; 3′ pBABE 3'
Resource information
  A portion of this plasmid was derived from a plasmid made by: Dr. Eva Surmacz
Terms and licenses: Academic/Nonprofit Terms; Industry Terms: Not Available to Industry
Depositor comments: The insert was cloned from pcDNA IGF-1R (which contains a 4.2kb IGF-1R insert that lacks about 700bp of 3' sequence. This insert was cloned into the XhoI-XbaI sites of pcDNA). An EcoRI/XbaI fragment of pcDNA-IGF-1R was then inserted into SnaBI site of pBABE-bleo (EcoRI and XbaI sites were blunted).
How to cite: pBABE-bleo IGF-1R was a gift from Ronald Kahn (Addgene plasmid # 11212 ; http://n2t.net/addgene:11212 ; RRID:Addgene_11212)
