[The description below was written by a language model from this plasmid's Addgene catalogue record, the feature table of its GenBank file and pLannotate feature annotations shown in this document.]
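Description:
pBABE-bleo IGF-1R is a Moloney murine leukemia virus-based retroviral vector for stable expression of the human insulin-like growth factor-I receptor (IGF1R) in mammalian cells. It is built on the pBabe-bleo backbone and is propagated in E. coli through a high-copy ColE1/pUC-type origin with ampicillin resistance (bla under its own promoter). The full sequence record is about 9.1 kb, consistent with the roughly 4.9 kb backbone plus a 4.2 kb insert.

The proviral region is flanked by MMLV long terminal repeats. Downstream of the 5′ LTR lie a packaging signal (Ψ) and a truncated gag segment lacking its start codon, which together allow the transcribed genome to be encapsidated efficiently when the plasmid is introduced into a packaging cell line that supplies the viral proteins in trans. The IGF1R coding sequence follows and has no dedicated internal promoter annotated, so it is expressed from the 5′ LTR. After it, an SV40 enhancer/early promoter drives the Sh ble gene, giving transduced cells resistance to Zeocin, bleomycin or phleomycin. The annotation software also labels a short fragment ahead of the 3′ LTR as a self-inactivating ΔU3 element, but a full LTR is annotated immediately adjacent to it.

According to the depositor, the insert came from a pcDNA-based IGF-1R clone lacking about 700 bp of 3′ sequence, and was moved as a blunted EcoRI/XbaI fragment into the SnaBI site of pBABE-bleo. The associated study compared the roles of the insulin and IGF-I receptors in the response to insulin and IGF-I, so the construct suits stable expression of IGF1R for signalling studies. The separate GenBank record covers only 879 bp of the plasmid and carries no feature annotation.
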