Features (pLannotate 1.2.2; 13 found; start..end, strand, type, name):
      8..477     +  LTR            LTR: long terminal repeat from Moloney murine leukemia virus
    601..875     +  misc_feature   MESV Ψ (fragment): packaging signal of murine embryonic stem cell virus
    942..1358    +  CDS            gag (truncated): truncated Moloney murine leukemia virus (MMLV) gag gene lacking the start codon
   1468..5568    +  CDS            IGF1R (sequence partly withheld): IGF1R_HUMAN - Experimental evidence at protein level: Swiss-Prot protein existence level 1. When present in a hybrid receptor with INSR, binds IGF1. PubMed:12138094 shows that hybrid receptors composed of IGF1R and INSR isoform Long are activated with a high affinity by IGF1, with low affinity by IGF2 and not significantly activated by insulin, and that hybrid receptors composed of IGF1R and INSR isoform Short are activated by IGF1, IGF2 and insulin. In contrast, PubMed:16831875 shows that hybrid receptors composed of IGF1R and INSR isoform Long and hybrid receptors composed of IGF1R and INSR
   5577..5593    -  misc_feature   MCS (fragment): pBluescript multiple cloning site
   5632..5961    +  promoter       SV40 promoter: SV40 enhancer and early promoter
   6021..6395    +  CDS            BleoR: antibiotic-binding protein; Sh ble from Streptoalloteichus hindustanus; confers resistance to bleomycin, phleomycin, and Zeocin™
   6491..6612    +  LTR            3' LTR (ΔU3) (fragment): self-inactivating 3' long terminal repeat (LTR) from Moloney murine leukemia virus
   6613..7082    +  LTR            LTR: long terminal repeat from Moloney murine leukemia virus
   7148..7200    -  CDS            lacI (fragment): lac repressor; lacI; The lac repressor binds to the lac operator to inhibit transcription in E. coli. This inhibition can be relieved by adding lactose or isopropyl-β-D-thiogalactopyranoside (IPTG).
   7383..7971    -  rep_origin     ori: high-copy-number ColE1/pMB1/pBR322/pUC origin of replication
   8131..8991    -  CDS            AmpR: β-lactamase; bla; confers resistance to ampicillin, carbenicillin, and related antibiotics
   8992..9096    -  promoter       AmpR promoter: bla
>Addgene plasmid #11212 | pBABE-bleo IGF-1R | addgene full sequence | sequence record 197217 | Addgene NGS Result
CTGCAGCCTGAATATGGGCCAAACAGGATATCTGTGGTAAGCAGTTCCTGCCCCGGCTCAGGGCCAAGAA
CAGATGGAACAGCTGAATATGGGCCAAACAGGATATCTGTGGTAAGCAGTTCCTGCCCCGGCTCAGGGCC
AAGAACAGATGGTCCCCAGATGCGGTCCAGCCCTCAGCAGTTTCTAGAGAACCATCAGATGTTTCCAGGG
TGCCCCAAGGACCTGAAATGACCCTGTGCCTTATTTGAACTAACCAATCAGTTCGCTTCTCGCTTCTGTT
CGCGCGCTTCTGCTCCCCGAGCTCAATAAAAGAGCCCACAACCCCTCACTCGGGGCGCCAGTCCTCCGAT
TGACTGAGTCGCCCGGGTACCCGTGTATCCAATAAACCCTCTTGCAGTTGCATCCGACTTGTGGTCTCGC
TGTTCCTTGGGAGGGTCTCCTCTGAGTGATTGACTACCCGTCAGCGGGGGTCTTTCATTTGGGGGCTCGT
CCGGGATCGGGAGACCCCTGCCCAGGGACCACCGACCCACCACCGGGAGGCAAGCTGGCCAGCAACTTAT
CTGTGTCTGTCCGATTGTCTAGTGTCTATGACTGATTTTATGCGCCTGCGTCGGTACTAGTTAGCTAACT
AGCTCTGTATCTGGCGGACCCGTGGTGGAACTGACGAGTTCTGAACACCCGGCCGCAACCCTGGGAGACG
TCCCAGGGACTTTGGGGGCCGTTTTTGTGGCCCGACCTGAGGAAGGGAGTCGATGTGGAATCCGACCCCG
TCAGGATATGTGGTTCTGGTAGGAGACGAGAACCTAAAACAGTTCCCGCCTCCGTCTGAATTTTTGCTTT
CGGTTTGGAACCGAAGCCGCGCGTCTTGTCTGCTGCAGCGCTGCAGCATCGTTCTGTGTTGTCTCTGTCT
GACTGTGTTTCTGTATTTGTCTGAAAATTAGGGCCAGACTGTTACCACTCCCTTAAGTTTGACCTTAGGT
CACTGGAAAGATGTCGAGCGGATCGCTCACAACCAGTCGGTAGATGTCAAGAAGAGACGTTGGGTTACCT
TCTGCTCTGCAGAATGGCCAACCTTTAACGTCGGATGGCCGCGAGACGGCACCTTTAACCGAGACCTCAT
CACCCAGGTTAAGATCAAGGTCTTTTCACCTGGCCCGCATGGACACCCAGACCAGGTCCCCTACATCGTG
ACCTGGGAAGCCTTGGCTTTTGACCCCCCTCCCTGGGTCAAGCCCTTTGTACACCCTAAGCCTCCGCCTC
CTCTTCCTCCATCCGCCCCGTCTCTCCCCCTTGAACCTCCTCGTTCGACCCCGCCTCGATCCTCCCTTTA
TCCAGCCCTCACTCCTTCTCTAGGCGCCGGCCGGATCCCAGTGTGGTGGTACAATTCTGCAGATATCCAT
CACACTGGCGGCCGCTCGACCTTTTTTTTTTTTTTGAGAAAGGGGAATTTCATCCCAAATAAAAGGAATG
AAGTCTGGCTCCGGAGGAGGGTCCCCGACCTCGCTGTGGGGGCTCCTGTTTCTCTCCGCCGCGCTCTCGC
TCTGGCCGACGAGTGGA
[2688 nt withheld, positions 1558-4245]
AAAACAGGATATGAAAACTTCATCCATCTGATCATCGCTCTGCCCGTCGCTGTCCTGTTGATCGTGGGAG
GGTTGGTGATTATGCTGTACGTCTTCCATAGAAAGAGAAATAACAGCAGGCTGGGGAATGGAGTGCTGTA
TGCCTCTGTGAACCCGGAGTACTTCAGCGCTGCTGATGTGTACGTTCCTGATGAGTGGGAGGTGGCTCGG
GAGAAGATCACCATGAGCCGGGAACTTGGGCAGGGGTCGTTTGGGATGGTCTATGAAGGAGTTGCCAAGG
GTGTGGTGAAAGATGAACCTGAAACCAGAGTGGCCATTAAAACAGTGAACGAGGCCGCAAGCATGCGTGA
GAGGATTGAGTTTCTCAACGAAGCTTCTGTGATGAAGGAGTTCAATTGTCACCATGTGGTGCGATTGCTG
GGTGTGGTGTCCCAAGGCCAGCCAACACTGGTCATCATGGAACTGATGACACGGGGCGATCTCAAAAGTT
ATCTCCGGTCTCTGAGGCCAGAAATGGAGAATAATCCAGTCCTAGCACCTCCAAGCCTGAGCAAGATGAT
TCAGATGGCCGGAGAGATTGCAGACGGCATGGCATACCTCAACGCCAATAAGTTCGTCCACAGAGACCTT
GCTGCCCGGAATTGCATGGTAGCCGAAGATTTCACAGTCAAAATCGGAGATTTTGGTATGACGCGAGATA
TCTATGAGACAGACTATTACCGGAAAGGAGGGAAAGGGCTGCTGCCCGTGCGCTGGATGTCTCCTGAGTC
CCTCAAGGATGGAGTCTTCACCACTTACTCGGACGTCTGGTCCTTCGGGGTCGTCCTCTGGGAGATCGCC
ACACTGGCCGAGCAGCCCTACCAGGGCTTGTCCAACGAGCAAGTCCTTCGCTTCGTCATGGAGGGCGGCC
TTCTGGACAAGCCAGACAACTGTCCTGACATGCTGTTTGAACTGATGCGCATGTGCTGGCAGTATAACCC
CAAGATGAGGCCTTCCTTCCTGGAGATCATCAGCAGCATCAAAGAGGAGATGGAGCCTGGCTTCCGGGAG
GTCTCCTTCTACTACAGCGAGGAGAACAAGCTGCCCGAGCCGGAGGAGCTGGACCTGGAGCCAGAGAACA
TGGAGAGCGTCCCCCTGGACCCCTCGGCCTCCTCGTCCTCCCTGCCACTGCCCGACAGACACTCAGGACA
CAAGGCCGAGAACGGCCCCGGCCCTGGGGTGCTGGTCCTCCGCGCCAGCTTCGACGAGAGACAGCCTTAC
GCCCACATGAACGGGGGCCGCAAGAACGAGCGGGCCTTGCCGCTGCCCCAGTCTTCGACCTGCTGATCCT
TGGATCCACTAGTTCTAGGTAGGAATTCGCCAGCACAGTGGTCGACCCTGTGGAATGTGTGTCAGTTAGG
GTGTGGAAAGTCCCCAGGCTCCCCAGCAGGCAGAAGTATGCAAAGCATGCATCTCAATTAGTCAGCAACC
AGGTGTGGAAAGTCCCCAGGCTCCCCAGCAGGCAGAAGTATGCAAAGCATGCATCTCAATTAGTCAGCAA
CCATAGTCCCGCCCCTAACTCCGCCCATCCCGCCCCTAACTCCGCCCAGTTCCGCCCATTCTCCGCCCCA
TGGCTGACTAATTTTTTTTATTTATGCAGAGGCCGAGGCCGCCTCGGCCTCTGAGCTATTCCAGAAGTAG
TGAGGAGGCTTTTTTGGAGGCCTAGGCTTTTGCAAAAAGCTTGCCAGCTGGGGCGCCCTCTGGTAAGGTT
GGGAAGCCCTGCAGATCTGATCACCATGGCCAAGTTGACCAGTGCCGTTCCGGTGCTCACCGCGCGCGAC
GTCGCCGGAGCGGTCGAGTTCTGGACCGACCGGCTCGGGTTCTCCCGGGACTTCGTGGAGGACGACTTCG
CCGGTGTGGTCCGGGACGACGTGACCCTGTTCATCAGCGCGGTCCAGGACCAGGTGGTGCCGGACAACAC
CCTGGCCTGGGTGTGGGTGCGCGGCCTGGACGAGCTGTACGCCGAGTGGTCGGAGGTCGTGTCCACGAAC
TTCCGGGACGCCTCCGGGCCGGCCATGACCGAGATCGGCGAGCAGCCGTGGGGGCGGGAGTTCGCCCTGC
GCGACCCGGCCGGCAACTGCGTGCACTTCGTGGCCGAGGAGCAGGACTGACCGACGCCGACCAACACCGC
CGGTCCGACGCGGCCCGACGGGTCCGAGGCATCGATAAAATAAAAGATTTTATTTAGTCTCCAGAAAAAG
GGGGGAATGAAAGACCCCACCTGTAGGTTTGGCAAGCTAGCTTAAGTAACGCCATTTTGCAAGGCATGGA
AAAATACATAACTGAGAATAGAGAAGTTCAGATCAAGGTCAGGAACAGATGGAACAGCTGAATATGGGCC
AAACAGGATATCTGTGGTAAGCAGTTCCTGCCCCGGCTCAGGGCCAAGAACAGATGGAACAGCTGAATAT
GGGCCAAACAGGATATCTGTGGTAAGCAGTTCCTGCCCCGGCTCAGGGCCAAGAACAGATGGTCCCCAGA
TGCGGTCCAGCCCTCAGCAGTTTCTAGAGAACCATCAGATGTTTCCAGGGTGCCCCAAGGACCTGAAATG
ACCCTGTGCCTTATTTGAACTAACCAATCAGTTCGCTTCTCGCTTCTGTTCGCGCGCTTCTGCTCCCCGA
GCTCAATAAAAGAGCCCACAACCCCTCACTCGGGGCGCCAGTCCTCCGATTGACTGAGTCGCCCGGGTAC
CCGTGTATCCAATAAACCCTCTTGCAGTTGCATCCGACTTGTGGTCTCGCTGTTCCTTGGGAGGGTCTCC
TCTGAGTGATTGACTACCCGTCAGCGGGGGTCTTTCACATGCAGCATGTATCAAAATTAATTTGGTTTTT
TTTCTTAAGTATTTACATTAAATGGCCATAGTTGCATTAATGAATCGGCCAACGCGCGGGGAGAGGCGGT
TTGCGTATTGGGCGCTCTTCCGCTTCCTCGCTCACTGACTCGCTGCGCTCGGTCGTTCGGCTGCGGCGAG
CGGTATCAGCTCACTCAAAGGCGGTAATACGGTTATCCACAGAATCAGGGGATAACGCAGGAAAGAACAT
GTGAGCAAAAGGCCAGCAAAAGGCCAGGAACCGTAAAAAGGCCGCGTTGCTGGCGTTTTTCCATAGGCTC
CGCCCCCCTGACGAGCATCACAAAAATCGACGCTCAAGTCAGAGGTGGCGAAACCCGACAGGACTATAAA
GATACCAGGCGTTTCCCCCTGGAAGCTCCCTCGTGCGCTCTCCTGTTCCGACCCTGCCGCTTACCGGATA
CCTGTCCGCCTTTCTCCCTTCGGGAAGCGTGGCGCTTTCTCATAGCTCACGCTGTAGGTATCTCAGTTCG
GTGTAGGTCGTTCGCTCCAAGCTGGGCTGTGTGCACGAACCCCCCGTTCAGCCCGACCGCTGCGCCTTAT
CCGGTAACTATCGTCTTGAGTCCAACCCGGTAAGACACGACTTATCGCCACTGGCAGCAGCCACTGGTAA
CAGGATTAGCAGAGCGAGGTATGTAGGCGGTGCTACAGAGTTCTTGAAGTGGTGGCCTAACTACGGCTAC
ACTAGAAGAACAGTATTTGGTATCTGCGCTCTGCTGAAGCCAGTTACCTTCGGAAAAAGAGTTGGTAGCT
CTTGATCCGGCAAACAAACCACCGCTGGTAGCGGTGGTTTTTTTGTTTGCAAGCAGCAGATTACGCGCAG
AAAAAAAGGATCTCAAGAAGATCCTTTGATCTTTTCTACGGGGTCTGACGCTCAGTGGAACGAAAACTCA
CGTTAAGGGATTTTGGTCATGAGATTATCAAAAAGGATCTTCACCTAGATCCTTTTGCGGCCGCAAATCA
ATCTAAAGTATATATGAGTAAACTTGGTCTGACAGTTACCAATGCTTAATCAGTGAGGCACCTATCTCAG
CGATCTGTCTATTTCGTTCATCCATAGTTGCCTGACTCCCCGTCGTGTAGATAACTACGATACGGGAGGG
CTTACCATCTGGCCCCAGTGCTGCAATGATACCGCGAGACCCACGCTCACCGGCTCCAGATTTATCAGCA
ATAAACCAGCCAGCCGGAAGGGCCGAGCGCAGAAGTGGTCCTGCAACTTTATCCGCCTCCATCCAGTCTA
TTAATTGTTGCCGGGAAGCTAGAGTAAGTAGTTCGCCAGTTAATAGTTTGCGCAACGTTGTTGCCATTGC
TACAGGCATCGTGGTGTCACGCTCGTCGTTTGGTATGGCTTCATTCAGCTCCGGTTCCCAACGATCAAGG
CGAGTTACATGATCCCCCATGTTGTGCAAAAAAGCGGTTAGCTCCTTCGGTCCTCCGATCGTTGTCAGAA
GTAAGTTGGCCGCAGTGTTATCACTCATGGTTATGGCAGCACTGCATAATTCTCTTACTGTCATGCCATC
CGTAAGATGCTTTTCTGTGACTGGTGAGTACTCAACCAAGTCATTCTGAGAATAGTGTATGCGGCGACCG
AGTTGCTCTTGCCCGGCGTCAATACGGGATAATACCGCGCCACATAGCAGAACTTTAAAAGTGCTCATCA
TTGGAAAACGTTCTTCGGGGCGAAAACTCTCAAGGATCTTACCGCTGTTGAGATCCAGTTCGATGTAACC
CACTCGTGCACCCAACTGATCTTCAGCATCTTTTACTTTCACCAGCGTTTCTGGGTGAGCAAAAACAGGA
AGGCAAAATGCCGCAAAAAAGGGAATAAGGGCGACACGGAAATGTTGAATACTCATACTCTTCCTTTTTC
AATATTATTGAAGCATTTATCAGGGTTATTGTCTCATGAGCGGATACATATTTGAATGTATTTAGAAAAA
TAAACAAATAGGGGTTCCGCGCACATTTCCCCGAAAAGTGCCAC
