LOCUS       Exported 879 bp ds-DNA linear SYN 19-MAY-2021
DEFINITION  synthetic linear DNA
ACCESSION   .
VERSION     .
KEYWORDS    pBABE-bleo IGF-1R
SOURCE      synthetic DNA construct
  ORGANISM  synthetic DNA construct
REFERENCE   1 (bases 1 to 879)
  AUTHORS   Entingh-Pearsall A, Kahn CR
  TITLE     Differential roles of the insulin and insulin-like growth factor-I
            (IGF-I) receptors in response to insulin and IGF-I.
  JOURNAL   J Biol Chem. 2004 Sep 3. 279(36):38016-24.
  PUBMED    15247278
REFERENCE   2 (bases 1 to 879)
  AUTHORS   .
  TITLE     Direct Submission
  JOURNAL   Exported May 19, 2021 from SnapGene Server 1.1.58
            http://www.snapgene.com
FEATURES             Location/Qualifiers
     source          1..879
                     /organism="synthetic DNA construct"
                     /mol_type="other DNA"
ORIGIN
        1 attctgcaga tatccatcac actggcggcc gctcgacctt tttttttttt ttgagaaagg
       61 ggaatttcat cccaaataaa aggaatgaag tctggctccg gaggagggtc cccgacctcg
      121 ctgtgggggc tcctgtttct ctccgccgcg ctctcgctct ggccgacgag tggannnnnn
      181 nnnnnnnnnn nnnnnnnnnn nnnnnnnnnn nnnnnnnnnn nnnnnnnnnn nnnnnnnnnn
      241 nnnnnnnnnn nnnnnnnnnn nnnnnnnnnn nnnnnnnnnn nnnnnnnnnn nnnnnnnnnn
      301 nnnnnnnnnn nnnnnnnnnn nnnnnnnnnn nnnnnnnnnn nnnnnnnnnn nnnnnnnnnn
      361 nnnnnnnnnn nnnnnnnnnn nnnnnnnnnn nnnnnnnnnn nnnnnnnnnn nnnnnnnnnn
      421 nnnnnnnnnn nnnnnnnnnn nnnnnnnnnn nnnnnnnnnn nnnnnnnnnn nnnnnnnnnn
      481 nnnnnnnnnn nnnnnnnnnn nnnnnnnnnn nnnnnnnnnn nnnnnnnnnn nnnnnnnnnn
      541 nnnnnnnnnn nnnnnnnnnn nnnnnnnnnn nnnnnnnnnn nnnnnnnnnn nnnnnnnnnn
      601 nnnnnnnnnn nnnnnnnnnn nnnnnnnnnn nnnnnnnnnn nnnnnnnnnn nnnnnnnnnn
      661 nnnnnnnnnn nnnnnnnnnn nnnnnnnnnn nnnnnnnnnn nnnnnnnnnn nnnnnnnnnn
      721 nnnnnnnnnn nnnnnnnnnn nnnnnnnnnn nnnnnnnnnn nnnnnnnnnn nnnnnnnnnn
      781 nnnnnnnnnn nnnnnnnnnn nnnnnnnnnn nnnnnnnnnn nnnnnnnnnn nnnnnnnnnn
      841 nnnnnnnnnn nnnnnnnnnn nnnnnnnnnn nnnnnnnnn
//
